>Addgene plasmid #186817 | pClgn-Tesmin-TurboID-3xFLAG | addgene full sequence | sequence record 368318 | Addgene NGS Result
GAGCTCATCGATGAGCTCCAGAGAGGGACTGACGTTGGAAGGACCGCATCCCCCCAGGCGCGCGGCCGCT
GGGTCCCGAGCGGCGGTTGAGCGGGCCGCTTGCGCACTGGGGCTGCCACTGCATCCTGCATCCTCCGGCG
CGGCCGCTCGCGCACGCGCAGTTAGCAGTCGCTGCTGGGCGGCTGCCGGCGGGATCGCTCTGGGGAGACG
CCGGGCACCAAGTAGCGGCCAGTCGGACACCTGAGCTGCCGCTGCTGGACACAAGCCCGCAGGACAGGTG
TGTAGACCGCGGGCCGCCTTCCTGCGGCTTGTTCTCTGGGGACCGGGTGAGAAATCGGATCTCTAGAGGA
TCCGCCGCCATGGAGGACGCGCTGCTCGGCGCCATGACTGGCCCCGAAGACGAGCTGGGCGCCGAGCTGT
TCGGGTCAGAGCGTGTGTTCGCGGACGGGCTGGCGCTGAGCCCCGCAGGCGGTGCGGCCGATCGGGATGA
GTTGCCGGTTCTGGCCGACGCCTACCTGGGCGCCACCGAGCCAGGGGAGCCGCTGCTGCGTGCGCTCAGC
CCCCCGCCGGGCGCTGAGGTACCGGCCGCCCTGCTCGGCGACTTCCCGGGGCTGCCCGAGCTCCGCAGCC
CAGACGACGCCGCTCCGCCTCCCGCCTACAGCGTGCACGTGTTATCGTCGTTACTTCCCGGTGCTCGCGG
GCCCGCGCTGTTGCCGCTAAGCGCAGGAGTGCGCGTGATCCCAGTTGAAATCAAAGAAGCAGGTGGTAGT
GTGCCAGGCGGCAGCCCTGAAGACGCAGCTTTCCAGGCCCCTCTGGCTCAGGAATCCTGTTGCAAGTTCC
CATCATCCCAGGAGGCAGAGGAGGCCTCCAGCTGCCCTCGGAAGAAAGACTCCAGCCCCATGGTGATTTG
TCAGCTGAAAGGAGGCGCCCAGATGCTCTGCATAGACAACTGTGGCGCGAGGGAGCTCAAAGCGCTCCAT
CTGCTTCCTCAGTACGATGACCAGAGCAGTTTCCCTCAGTCAGAGCTCCCTAAGCCAATGACAACTTTAG
TGGGAAGACTTCTGCCAGTACCAGCGAAGTTAAATCTCATCACACAGGTTGATAATGGAGCTCTCCCATC
AGCTGTCAATGGGGCTGCCTTTCCCTCTGGACCTGCTCTGCAAGGGCCACCCAAAATAACTCTGTCTGGG
TACTGTGACTGCTTCTCCAGCGGGGACTTCTGCAACAGCTGCAGCTGCAACAACCTGCGCCATGAGCTCG
AGCGCTTCAAAGCCATAAAGGCGTGTCTTGATAGAAATCCTGAAGCTTTCCAACCAAAAATGGGGAAAGG
CCGTCTGGGAGCTGCTAAACTTCGACACAGCAAAGGGTGCAACTGTAAGCGCTCAGGCTGCCTGAAGAAC
TACTGTGAGTGCTATGAGGCCAAAATCATGTGTTCTTCCATTTGCAAATGCATTGCTTGCAAAAACTATG
AAGAAAGTCCAGAACGAAAAATGCTGATGAGCACACCCCACTACATGGAGCCTGGGGACTTTGAGAGCAG
CCATTATTTGTCCCCAGCCAAGTTCTCAGGACCTCCAAAACTGAGAAAAAATAGGCAGGCCTTCTCCTGT
ATCTCCTGGGAAGTAGTGGAGGCCACATGTGCCTGCCTGCTGGCCCAGGGTGAGGAAGCAGAGCAGGAGC
ACTGTTCCCCAAGCTTGGCTGAGCAGATGATCCTGGAGGAGTTTGGAAGGTGCCTGTCGCAGATTCTCCA
CATCGAGTTCAAGTCCAAGGGGCTGAAAATTGAGGTCGACGCGGCCGCGAAAGACAATACTGTGCCTCTG
AAGCTGATCGCTCTCCTGGCTAATGGCGAGTTCCATAGTGGCGAACAGCTGGGAGAAACCCTGGGCATGT
CCAGGGCCGCTATCAACAAGCACATTCAGACTCTGCGCGACTGGGGCGTGGACGTGTTCACCGTGCCCGG
AAAGGGCTACTCTCTGCCCGAGCCTATCCCGCTGCTGAACGCTAAACAGATTCTGGGACAGCTGGACGGC
GGGAGCGTGGCAGTCCTGCCTGTGGTCGACTCCACCAATCAGTACCTGCTGGATCGAATCGGCGAGCTGA
AGAGTGGGGATGCTTGCATTGCAGAATATCAGCAGGCAGGGAGAGGAAGCAGAGGGAGGAAATGGTTCTC
TCCTTTTGGAGCTAACCTGTACCTGAGTATGTTTTGGCGCCTGAAGCGGGGACCAGCAGCAATCGGCCTG
GGCCCGGTCATCGGAATTGTCATGGCAGAAGCGCTGCGAAAGCTGGGAGCAGACAAGGTGCGAGTCAAAT
GGCCCAATGACCTGTATCTGCAGGATAGAAAGCTGGCAGGCATCCTGGTGGAGCTGGCCGGAATAACAGG
CGATGCTGCACAGATCGTCATTGGCGCCGGGATTAACGTGGCTATGAGGCGCGTGGAGGAAAGCGTGGTC
AATCAGGGCTGGATCACACTGCAGGAAGCAGGGATTAACCTGGACAGGAATACTCTGGCCGCTACGCTGA
TCCGAGAGCTGCGGGCAGCCCTGGAACTGTTCGAGCAGGAAGGCCTGGCTCCATATCTGCCACGGTGGGA
GAAGCTGGATAACTTCATCAATAGACCCGTGAAGCTGATCATTGGGGACAAAGAGATTTTCGGGATTAGC
CGGGGGATTGATAAACAGGGAGCCCTGCTGCTGGAACAGGACGGAGTTATCAAACCCTGGATGGGCGGAG
AAATCAGTCTGCGGTCTGCCGAAAAGGCTAGCGGGGGCGGGGACTACAAAGACCATGACGGTGATTATAA
AGATCATGACATTGATTACAAGGATGACGATGACAAGTAGCTCGAGACTCCTCAGGTGCAGGCTGCCTAT
CAGAAGGTGGTGGCTGGTGTGGCCAATGCCCTGGCTCACAAATACCACTGAGATCTTTTTCCCTCTGCCA
AAAATTATGGGGACATCATGAAGCCCCTTGAGCATCTGACTTCTGGCTAATAAAGGAAATTTATTTTCAT
TGCAATAGTGTGTTGGAATTTTTTGTGTCTCTCACTCGGAAGGACATATGGGAGGGCAAATCATTTAAAA
CATCAGAATGAGTATTTGGTTTAGAGTTTGGCAACATATGCCCATATGCTGGCTGCCATGAACAAAGGTT
GGCTATAAAGAGGTCATCAGTATATGAAACAGCCCCCTGCTGTCCATTCCTTATTCCATAGAAAAGCCTT
GACTTGAGGTTAGATTTTTTTTATATTTTGTTTTGTGTTATTTTTTTCTTTAACATCCCTAAAATTTTCC
TTACATGTTTTACTAGCCAGATTTTTCCTCCTCTCCTGACTACTCCCAGTCATAGCTGTCCCTCTTCTCT
TATGAAGATCCCTCGACTTAATTAAGGTACCCAATTCGCCCTATAGTGAGTCGTATTACGCGCGCTCACT
GGCCGTCGTTTTACAACGTCGTGACTGGGAAAACCCTGGCGTTACCCAACTTAATCGCCTTGCAGCACAT
CCCCCTTTCGCCAGCTGGCGTAATAGCGAAGAGGCCCGCACCGATCGCCCTTCCCAACAGTTGCGCAGCC
TGAATGGCGAATGGG
[124 nt withheld, positions 3586-3709]
C
[91 nt withheld, positions 3711-3801]
A
[49 nt withheld, positions 3803-3851]
CCTTTGACGTTGGAGTCCACGTTCTTT
[37 nt withheld, positions 3879-3915]
ACCCTATCTCGGTCTATTCTTTTGATTTATAAGGGATTTTGCCGATTTCGGCCTATTGGTTAAAAAATGA
GCTGATTTAACAAAAATTTAACGCGAATTTTAACAAAATATTAACGCTTACAATTTAGGTGGCACTTTTC
GGGGAAATGTGCGCGGAACCCCTATTTGTTTATTTTTCTAAATACATTCAAATATGTATCCGCTCATGAG
ACAATAACCCTGATAAATGCTTCAATAATATTGAAAAAGGAAGAGTATGAGTATTCAACATTTCCGTGTC
GCCCTTATTCCCTTTTTTGCGGCATTTTGCCTTCCTGTTTTTGCTCACCCAGAAACGCTGGTGAAAGTAA
AAGATGCTGAAGATCAGTTGGGTGCACGAGTGGGTTACATCGAACTGGATCTCAACAGCGGTAAGATCCT
TGAGAGTTTTCGCCCCGAAGAACGTTTTCCAATGATGAGCACTTTTAAAGTTCTGCTATGTGGCGCGGTA
TTATCCCGTATTGACGCCGGGCAAGAGCAACTCGGTCGCCGCATACACTATTCTCAGAATGACTTGGTTG
AGTACTCACCAGTCACAGAAAAGCATCTTACGGATGGCATGACAGTAAGAGAATTATGCAGTGCTGCCAT
AACCATGAGTGATAACACTGCGGCCAACTTACTTCTGACAACGATCGGAGGACCGAAGGAGCTAACCGCT
TTTTTGCACAACATGGGGGATCATGTAACTCGCCTTGATCGTTGGGAACCGGAGCTGAATGAAGCCATAC
CAAACGACGAGCGTGACACCACGATGCCTGTAGCAATGGCAACAACGTTGCGCAAACTATTAACTGGCGA
ACTACTTACTCTAGCTTCCCGGCAACAATTAATAGACTGGATGGAGGCGGATAAAGTTGCAGGACCACTT
CTGCGCTCGGCCCTTCCGGCTGGCTGGTTTATTGCTGATAAATCTGGAGCCGGTGAGCGTGGGTCTCGCG
GTATCATTGCAGCACTGGGGCCAGATGGTAAGCCCTCCCGTATCGTAGTTATCTACACGACGGGGAGTCA
GGCAACTATGGATGAACGAAATAGACAGATCGCTGAGATAGGTGCCTCACTGATTAAGCATTGGTAACTG
TCAGACCAAGTTTACTCATATATACTTTAGATTGATTTAAAACTTCATTTTTAATTTAAAAGGATCTAGG
TGAAGATCCTTTTTGATAATCTCATGACCAAAATCCCTTAACGTGAGTTTTCGTTCCACTGAGCGTCAGA
CCCCGTAGAAAAGATCAAAGGATCTTCTTGAGATCCTTTTTTTCTGCGCGTAATCTGCTGCTTGCAAACA
AAAAAACCACCGCTACCAGCGGTGGTTTGTTTGCCGGATCAAGAGCTACCAACTCTTTTTCCGAAGGTAA
CTGGCTTCAGCAGAGCGCAGATACCAAATACTGTTCTTCTAGTGTAGCCGTAGTTAGGCCACCACTTCAA
GAACTCTGTAGCACCGCCTACATACCTCGCTCTGCTAATCCTGTTACCAGTGGCTGCTGCCAGTGGCGAT
AAGTCGTGTCTTACCGGGTTGGACTCAAGACGATAGTTACCGGATAAGGCGCAGCGGTCGGGCTGAACGG
GGGGTTCGTGCACACAGCCCAGCTTGGAGCGAACGACCTACACCGAACTGAGATACCTACAGCGTGAGCT
ATGAGAAAGCGCCACGCTTCCCGAAGGGAGAAAGGCGGACAGGTATCCGGTAAGCGGCAGGGTCGGAACA
GGAGAGCGCACGAGGGAGCTTCCAGGGGGAAACGCCTGGTATCTTTATAGTCCTGTCGGGTTTCGCCACC
TCTGACTTGAGCGTCGATTTTTGTGATGCTCGTCAGGGGGGCGGAGCCTATGGAAAAACGCCAGCAACGC
GGCCTTTTTACGGTTCCTGGCCTTTTGCTGGCCTTTTGCTCACATGTTCTTTCCTGCGTTATCCCCTGAT
TCTGTGGATAACCGTATTACCGCCTTTGAGTGAGCTGATACCGCTCGCCGCAGCCGAACGACCGAGCGCA
GCGAGTCAGTGAGCGAGGAAGCGGAAGAGCGCCCAATACGCAAACCGCCTCTCCCCGCGCGTTGGCCGAT
TCATTAATGCAGCTGGCACGACAGGTTTCCCGACTGGAAAGCGGGCAGTGAGCGCAACGCAATTAATGTG
AGTTAGCTCACTCATTAGGCACCCCAGGCTTTACACTTTATGCTTCCGGCTCGTATGTTGTGTGGAATTG
TGAGCGGATAACAATTTCACACAGGAAACAGCTATGACCATGATTACGCCAAGCGCGCAATTAACCCTCA
CTAAAGGGAACAAAAGCTG
Features (pLannotate 1.2.2; 16 found; start..end, strand, type, name):
    360..1784    +  CDS            Tesmin: MTL5_MOUSE - Also known as Mtl5. Experimental evidence at protein level: Swiss-Prot protein existence level 1. May have a role in spermatogenesis. From Mus musculus (Mouse).
   1799..2756    +  CDS            TurboID (fragment): mutant of the E. coli biotin ligase BioID engineered for improved catalytic efficiency (Branon et al., 2018)
   2772..2837    +  CDS            3xFLAG: three tandem FLAG® epitope tags, followed by an enterokinase cleavage site
   2847..2918    +  CDS            HBB (fragment): HBB_PONPY - Experimental evidence at transcript level: Swiss-Prot protein existence level 2. Involved in oxygen transport from the lung to the various peripheral tissues. From Pongo pygmaeus (Bornean orangutan).
   2989..3044    +  polyA_signal   β-globin poly(A) signal: rabbit β-globin polyadenylation signal (Gil and Proudfoot, 1987)
   3400..3418    -  promoter       T7 promoter: promoter for bacteriophage T7 RNA polymerase
   3426..3581    +  CDS            lacZα (fragment): LacZα fragment of β-galactosidase; lacZ fragment
   3586..4014    +  rep_origin     f1 ori (sequence partly withheld): f1 bacteriophage origin of replication; arrow indicates direction of (+) strand synthesis
   4067..4171    +  promoter       AmpR promoter: bla
   4172..5032    +  CDS            AmpR: β-lactamase; bla; confers resistance to ampicillin, carbenicillin, and related antibiotics
   5203..5791    +  rep_origin     ori: high-copy-number ColE1/pMB1/pBR322/pUC origin of replication
   5974..6066    +  CDS            lacI (fragment): lac repressor; lacI; The lac repressor binds to the lac operator to inhibit transcription in E. coli. This inhibition can be relieved by adding lactose or isopropyl-β-D-thiogalactopyranoside (IPTG).
   6079..6100    +  protein_bind   CAP binding site: CAP binding activates transcription in the presence of cAMP. E. coli catabolite activator protein
   6115..6145    +  promoter       lac promoter: promoter for the E. coli lac operon
   6153..6169    +  protein_bind   lac operator: The lac repressor binds to the lac operator to inhibit transcription in E. coli. This inhibition can be relieved by adding lactose or isopropyl-β-D-thiogalactopyranoside (IPTG). lac repressor encoded by lacI
   6214..6232    +  promoter       T3 promoter: promoter for bacteriophage T3 RNA polymerase
