[The description below was written by a language model from this plasmid's Addgene catalogue record and pLannotate feature annotations shown in this document.]
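Description:
pClgn-Tesmin-TurboID-3xFLAG is a mammalian expression plasmid of about 6.2 kb that produces mouse TESMIN (also known as MTL5) fused at its C terminus to the TurboID biotin ligase and a 3xFLAG epitope tag. It was derived from a pCAG-Tesmin-TurboID-3xFLAG parent by replacing the CAG promoter with the mouse Clgn promoter, cloned between ClaI and BamHI sites. The catalogued insert size of 323 bp appears to correspond to this promoter fragment rather than to the Tesmin coding sequence, which spans roughly 1.4 kb in the feature table. The promoter itself is not annotated, but it fits the unannotated region just upstream of Tesmin. The stated backbone size exceeds the total size, consistent with a larger promoter being swapped for a smaller one.

Downstream of the fusion reading frame lie a β-globin exon fragment and the rabbit β-globin polyadenylation signal, which provide transcript 3′ end processing. The bacterial portion resembles a pBluescript-type phagemid. It carries a high-copy ColE1/pUC origin, an f1 origin, the AmpR β-lactamase gene with its own promoter for ampicillin selection, remnants of lacZα and lac regulatory elements, and flanking T3 and T7 promoters. No mammalian selection marker is annotated.

TurboID is an engineered E. coli biotin ligase that rapidly biotinylates nearby proteins, so the fusion marks proteins in the vicinity of TESMIN for streptavidin capture and identification, while 3xFLAG allows detection or immunoprecipitation of the bait. The associated publication title indicates use for proximity-dependent biotin labeling in testicular germ cells to find TESMIN-associated proteins. The Clgn promoter presumably serves to direct expression there.
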