Addgene plasmid #186817: pClgn-Tesmin-TurboID-3xFLAG
Purpose: Mouse Clgn promoter-driven expression of TESMIN-TurboID-3xFLAG
Depositing lab: Masahito Ikawa. Depositing organization: The University of Osaka. Publication: Proximity-dependent biotin labeling in testicular germ cells identified TESMIN-associated proteins. Oura S, Ninomiya A, Sugihara F, Matzuk MM, Ikawa M. Sci Rep. 2022 Dec 23;12(1):22198. doi: 10.1038/s41598-022-26501-7. PubMed 36564444.
Backbone
  Vector backbone: pCAG-Tesmin-TurboID-3xFLAG
  Backbone manufacturer: Masahito Ikawa
  Backbone size w/o insert (bp): 7623
  Total vector size (bp): 6238
  Modifications to backbone: CAG promoter was replaced with mouse Clgn promoter
  Vector type: Mammalian Expression
Growth in bacteria
  Bacterial resistance: Ampicillin, 100 μg/mL
  Growth temperature: 37°C
  Growth strain: DH5alpha
  Copy number: High Copy
Gene/Insert
  Gene/Insert name: Tesmin
  Species: M. musculus (mouse)
  Insert size (bp): 323
  Entrez Gene: Tesmin (a.k.a. Mtl5)
  Promoter: mouse Clgn promoter
  Tag / fusion protein: TurboID-3xFLAG (C terminal on backbone)
  Cloning method: Restriction Enzyme; 5′ cloning site ClaI (not destroyed); 3′ cloning site BamHI (not destroyed)
  Sequencing primers: 5′ 5'-caggaaacagctatgac-3'
Terms and licenses: Academic/Nonprofit Terms; Industry Terms: Not Available to Industry
How to cite: pClgn-Tesmin-TurboID-3xFLAG was a gift from Masahito Ikawa (Addgene plasmid # 186817 ; http://n2t.net/addgene:186817 ; RRID:Addgene_186817)
